>Addgene plasmid #182959 | pDY279 | addgene full sequence | sequence record 365361 | Addgene NGS Result
CATGTTCTTTCCTGCGTTATCCCCTGATTCTGTGGATAACCGTATTACCGCCTTTGAGTGAGCTGATACC
GCTCGCCGCAGCCGAACGACCGAGCGCAGCGAGTCAGTGAGCGAGGAAGCGGAAGAGCGCCTGATGCGGT
ATTTTCTCCTTACGCATCTGTGCGGTATTTCACACCGCATATGCTGGATTGGGCCTGACTCAAGGTACCG
TTGTGACTATCTCCGCAGAAGGCGAAGACGAGCAGAAAGCGGTTGAACATCTGGTTAAACTGATGGCGGA
ACTCGAGTAATTTCCCGGGTTCTTTTAAAAATCAGTCACAAGTAAGGTAGGGTTATGATATCCGGAATAT
TGGCTTCACCAGGTATCGCTTTCGGTAAAGCTCTGCTTCTGAAAGAAGACGAAATTGTCATTGACCGGAA
AAAAATTTCTGCCGACCAGGTTGATCAGGAAGTTGAACGTTTTCTGAGCGGTCGTGCCAAGGCATCAGCC
CAGCTGGAAACGATCAAAACGATTGACAGCTAGCTCAGTCCTAGGTATAATACTAGTTTCAGGCATTTTA
GCATCCCGTTTTAGAGCTAGAAATAGCAAGTTAAAATAAGGCTAGTCCGTTATCAACTTGAAAAAGTGGC
ACCGAGTCGGTGCTTTTTTTGAATTCTCTAGAGTCGACCTGCAGAAGCTTAGATCTATTACCCTGTTATC
CCTACTCGAGTTCATGTGCAGCTCCATAAGCAAAAGGGGATGATAAGTTTATCACCACCGACTATTTGCA
ACAGTGCCGTTGATCGTGCTATGATCGACTGATGTCATCAGCGGTGGAGTGCAATGTCATGAGGGAAGCG
GTGATCGCCGAAGTATCGACTCAACTATCAGAGGTAGTTGGCGTCATCGAGCGCCATCTCGAACCGACGT
TGCTGGCCGTACATTTGTACGGCTCCGCAGTGGATGGCGGCCTGAAGCCACACAGTGATATTGATTTGCT
GGTTACGGTGACCGTAAGGCTTGATGAAACAACGCGGCGAGCTTTGATCAACGACCTTTTGGAAACTTCG
GCTTCCCCTGGAGAGAGCGAGATTCTCCGCGCTGTAGAAGTCACCATTGTTGTGCACGACGACATCATTC
CGTGGCGTTATCCAGCTAAGCGCGAACTGCAATTTGGAGAATGGCAGCGCAATGACATTCTTGCAGGTAT
CTTCGAGCCAGCCACGATCGACATTGATCTGGCTATCTTGCTGACAAAAGCAAGAGAACATAGCGTTGCC
TTGGTAGGTCCAGCGGCGGAGGAACTCTTTGATCCGGTTCCTGAACAGGATCTATTTGAGGCGCTAAATG
AAACCTTAACGCTATGGAACTCGCCGCCCGACTGGGCTGGCGATGAGCGAAATGTAGTGCTTACGTTGTC
CCGCATTTGGTACAGCGCAGTAACCGGCAAAATCGCGCCGAAGGATGTCGCTGCCGACTGGGCAATGGAG
CGCCTGCCGGCCCAGTATCAGCCCGTCATACTTGAAGCTAGACAGGCTTATCTTGGACAAGAAGAAGATC
GCTTGGCCTCGCGCGCAGATCAGTTGGAAGAATTTGTCCACTACGTGAAAGGCGAGATCACCAAGGTAGT
CGGCAAATAAGATGCCGCTCGCCAGTCGATTGGCTGAGCTCATAAGTTCCTATTCCGAAGTTCCGCGAAC
GCGTAAAGGATCTAGGTGAAGATCCTTTTTGATAATCTCATGACCAAAATCCCTTAACGTGAGTTTTCGT
TCCACTGAGCGTCAGACCCCGTAGAAAAGATCAAAGGATCTTCTTGAGATCCTTTTTTTCTGCGCGTAAT
CTGCTGCTTGCAAACAAAAAAACCACCGCTACCAGCGGTGGTTTGTTTGCCGGATCAAGAGCTACCAACT
CTTTTTCCGAAGGTAACTGGCTTCAGCAGAGCGCAGATACCAAATACTGTCCTTCTAGTGTAGCCGTAGT
TAGGCCACCACTTCAAGAACTCTGTAGCACCGCCTACATACCTCGCTCTGCTAATCCTGTTACCAGTGGC
TGCTGCCAGTGGCGATAAGTCGTGTCTTACCGGGTTGGACTCAAGACGATAGTTACCGGATAAGGCGCAG
CGGTCGGGCTGAACGGGGGGTTCGTGCACACAGCCCAGCTTGGAGCGAACGACCTACACCGAACTGAGAT
ACCTACAGCGTGAGCTATGAGAAAGCGCCACGCTTCCCGAAGGGAGAAAGGCGGACAGGTATCCGGTAAG
CGGCAGGGTCGGAACAGGAGAGCGCACGAGGGAGCTTCCAGGGGGAAACGCCTGGTATCTTTATAGTCCT
GTCGGGTTTCGCCACCTCTGACTTGAGCGTCGATTTTTGTGATGCTCGTCAGGGGGGCGGAGCCTATGGA
AAAACGCCAGCAACGCGGCCTTTTTACGGTTCCTGGCCTTTTGCTGGCCTTTTGCTCA
Features (pLannotate 1.2.2; 11 found; start..end, strand, type, name):
      1..125     +  rep_origin     RSF ori (fragment): Plasmids containing the RSF 1030 origin of replication can be propagated in E. coli cells that contain additional plasmids with compatible origins.
    130..183     -  misc_feature   bom (fragment): basis of mobility region from pBR322
    189..287     +  CDS            ptsH (fragment): PTHP_ECOLI - Also known as hpr. Experimental evidence at protein level: Swiss-Prot protein existence level 1. General (non sugar-specific) component of the phosphoenolpyruvate-dependent sugar phosphotransferase system (sugar PTS). This major carbohydrate active-transport system catalyzes the phosphorylation of incoming sugar substrates concomitantly with their translocation across the cell membrane. The phosphoryl group from phosphoenolpyruvate (PEP) is transferred to the phosphoryl carrier protein HPr by enzyme I. Phospho-HPr then transfers it to the PTS EIIA domain. From Escherichia coli (st
    335..511     +  CDS            ptsI (fragment): PT1_ECOLI - Experimental evidence at protein level: Swiss-Prot protein existence level 1. General (non sugar-specific) component of the phosphoenolpyruvate-dependent sugar phosphotransferase system (sugar PTS). This major carbohydrate active-transport system catalyzes the phosphorylation of incoming sugar substrates concomitantly with their translocation across the cell membrane. Enzyme I transfers the phosphoryl group from phosphoenolpyruvate (PEP) to the phosphoryl carrier protein (HPr) (PubMed:7876255, PubMed:12705838, PubMed:17053069). Can also use (Z)-3-fluoro-PEP (ZFPEP), (Z)-3-methyl- P
    513..547     +  promoter       J23119(SpeI) promoter: bacterial promoter (Registry of Standard Biological Parts BBa J23119) modified to end with an SpeI site
    568..643     +  misc_RNA       gRNA scaffold: guide RNA scaffold for the Streptococcus pyogenes CRISPR/Cas9 system
    656..674     +  misc_feature   MCS (fragment): pUC18/19 multiple cloning site
    802..828     +  CDS            ApmR (fragment): aminoglycoside 3-N-acetyltransferase type IV ; aac(3)IV; confers resistance to apramycin (Paget and Davies, 1996)
    829..1620    +  CDS            SmR: aminoglycoside adenylyltransferase (Murphy, 1985); aadA; confers resistance to spectinomycin and streptomycin
   1654..1674    +  protein_bind   FRT (mutant) (fragment): FRT site with a mutation in the core sequence (Azam et al., 1997) FLP recombinase from the Saccharomyces cerevisiae 2μ plasmid
   1794..2382    +  rep_origin     ori: high-copy-number ColE1/pMB1/pBR322/pUC origin of replication
