[The description below was written by a language model from this plasmid's Addgene catalogue record and pLannotate feature annotations shown in this document.]
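Description:
pDY279 is a small, high-copy bacterial plasmid used for CRISPR/Cas9 genome editing in Escherichia coli. It supplies both a guide RNA and a homologous repair template (HRT) directed at the ptsI gene. It replicates from a ColE1/pUC-type origin, which the record calls a "CoE1*" variant. Selection is through an aadA (SmR) aminoglycoside adenylyltransferase gene that confers resistance to spectinomycin and streptomycin. The sequenced record is about 2.4 kb, somewhat larger than the nominal 2 kb catalogue size. The short annotated fragments of an RSF origin, bom, a pUC MCS, an apramycin resistance gene and a mutant FRT site are probably partial matches or remnants of earlier cloning rather than functional parts.

The payload has two adjacent modules. The first is a roughly 500 bp repair template covering the 3′ end of ptsH, the intergenic region and the start of ptsI, which encodes enzyme I of the phosphoenolpyruvate-dependent sugar phosphotransferase system. According to the record, this template carries synonymous mutations in ptsI. Immediately downstream, the constitutive synthetic promoter J23119 drives a spacer fused to the Streptococcus pyogenes Cas9 gRNA scaffold, directing cleavage to codons 2–9 of ptsI.

No Cas9 or recombineering genes are annotated on this plasmid, so these functions must be provided separately. Cas9 cleavage of the unedited chromosome selects for cells that have recombined with the template, since the synonymous changes presumably disrupt the target site. The record designates pDY279 for the first round of a multi-step editing scheme, used in work measuring the fitness effects of synonymous edits in the E. coli genome.
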