Addgene plasmid #182959: pDY279
Purpose: Str resistant,CoE1* ori. CRISPR/Cas9 gRNA under constitutive J23119 promoter. gRNA targeting E. coli ptsI codon 2~9. HRT has synonymous mutations in ptsI. (for 1st round editing)
Depositing lab: Shelley Copley. Depositing organization: University of Colorado, Boulder. Publication: Synonymous edits in the Escherichia coli genome have substantial and condition-dependent effects on fitness. Yang DD, Rusch LM, Widney KA, Morgenthaler AB, Copley SD. Proc Natl Acad Sci U S A. 2024 Jan 30;121(5):e2316834121. doi: 10.1073/pnas.2316834121. Epub 2024 Jan 22. PubMed 38252823.
Backbone
  Vector backbone: CoEi*
  Total vector size (bp): 2000
  Vector type: Bacterial Expression, Synthetic Biology
Growth in bacteria
  Bacterial resistance: Spectinomycin, 50 μg/mL
  Growth temperature: 37°C
  Growth strain: DH5alpha
  Copy number: High Copy
Gene/Insert
  Gene/Insert name: gRNA (ttcaggcattttagcatccc), homologous repair template for ptsI
  Species: E. coli
  Insert size (bp): 500
  Cloning method: Gibson Cloning
  Sequencing primers: 5′ ccacctctgacttgagcgtcgat; 3′ TTCGGCGATCACCGCTTCCCTCAT
Terms and licenses: Academic/Nonprofit Terms; Industry Terms: Not Available to Industry
How to cite: pDY279 was a gift from Shelley Copley (Addgene plasmid # 182959 ; http://n2t.net/addgene:182959 ; RRID:Addgene_182959)
